Addgene plasmid #58803: pAAV-CAG-FLEX-Mac-GFP
Purpose: AAV-mediated expression of Mac-GFP under the CAG promoter, in floxed/reversed (Cre-dependent) manner
Depositing lab: Edward Boyden. Depositing organization: Massachusetts Institute of Technology. Publication: High-performance genetically targetable optical neural silencing by light-driven proton pumps. Chow BY, Han X, Dobry AS, Qian X, Chuong AS, Li M, Henninger MA, Belfort GM, Lin Y, Monahan PE, Boyden ES. Nature. 2010 Jan 7. 463(7277):98-102. 10.1038/nature08652 PubMed 20054397.
Backbone
  Vector backbone: AAV-FLEX
  Backbone manufacturer: Scott Sternson
  Backbone size w/o insert (bp): 5036
  Total vector size (bp): 6707
  Vector type: Mammalian Expression, AAV, Cre/Lox
Growth in bacteria
  Bacterial resistance: Ampicillin, 100 μg/mL
  Growth temperature: 37°C
  Growth strain: NEB Stable
  Growth instructions: Stbl3 at 30C (use carbenicillin if using Stbl3) OR DH5a at 37C
  Copy number: Low Copy
Gene/Insert
  Gene/Insert name: Mac-GFP (alt name: Leptosphaeria maculans opsin)
  Species: Leptosphaeria maculans
  Insert size (bp): 1671
  GenBank ID: GU045595.1
  Promoter: CAG
  Tag / fusion protein: GFP (C terminal on insert)
  Cloning method: Restriction Enzyme; 5′ cloning site KpnI (not destroyed); 3′ cloning site BsrGI (not destroyed)
  Sequencing primers: 5′ tgctaaccatgttcatgc; 3′ cagcgtatccacatagcg
Terms and licenses: Academic/Nonprofit Terms; Industry Terms: Not Available to Industry
Depositor comments: Plasmid is completely sequenced by depositing lab except for parts of both ITRs and a part of the CAG promoter. Multiple digestions were done to verify the vector structure. The construct and the virus were both tested in vitro.
How to cite: pAAV-CAG-FLEX-Mac-GFP was a gift from Edward Boyden (Addgene plasmid # 58803 ; http://n2t.net/addgene:58803 ; RRID:Addgene_58803)
