[The description below was written by a language model from this plasmid's Addgene catalogue record, the feature table of its GenBank file and pLannotate feature annotations shown in this document.]
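Description:
pAAV-CAG-FLEX-Mac-GFP is a 6,707 bp adeno-associated virus transfer plasmid built on an AAV-FLEX backbone for Cre-dependent expression of a light-driven proton pump in mammalian cells. It is propagated in E. coli under ampicillin selection (AmpR with its bla promoter). It carries a ColE1/pUC-type origin, although the catalogue lists it as low copy, and an f1 phage origin is also present. The expression cassette is flanked by AAV2 inverted terminal repeats, which allow it to be packaged into recombinant AAV particles. The depositor notes that parts of both ITRs and part of the CAG promoter were not fully sequenced, and that the vector structure was confirmed by restriction digests.

The payload is Mac, the opsin from the fungus Leptosphaeria maculans, fused at its C terminus to EGFP. The automated annotation labels the opsin region as the homologous Neurospora nop-1, which reflects a similarity match rather than the actual source. The CAG promoter (CMV enhancer, chicken β-actin promoter and chimeric intron) drives transcription, but the Mac-GFP coding sequence lies in reverse orientation between two pairs of oppositely oriented, mutually incompatible lox2272 and loxP sites. Cre recombinase inverts the cassette into the sense orientation and then excises sites so the flip is locked, restricting expression to Cre-expressing cells. A downstream WPRE enhances transcript expression and an SV40 polyadenylation signal terminates the message.

The construct is intended for cell-type-specific optical silencing of neurons, with GFP reporting expression. The depositor states that both plasmid and virus were tested in vitro. The accompanying GenBank record covers only a 526 bp stretch spanning the promoter-proximal lox sites and the end of EGFP.
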