Features (pLannotate 1.2.2; 23 found; start..end, strand, type, name):
    182..770     -  rep_origin     ori: high-copy-number ColE1/pMB1/pBR322/pUC origin of replication
    941..1801    -  CDS            AmpR: β-lactamase; bla; confers resistance to ampicillin, carbenicillin, and related antibiotics
   1802..1906    -  promoter       AmpR promoter: bla
   1959..2387    -  rep_origin     f1 ori (sequence partly withheld): f1 bacteriophage origin of replication; arrow indicates direction of (+) strand synthesis
   2392..2461    -  CDS            lacZα (fragment): LacZα fragment of β-galactosidase; lacZ fragment
   2456..2588    -  repeat_region  AAV2 ITR (fragment): inverted terminal repeat of adeno-associated virus serotype 2 inverted
   2649..2897    +  enhancer       CMV enhancer (fragment): human cytomegalovirus immediate early enhancer
   2899..3176    +  promoter       chicken β-actin promoter: No description available
   3177..3313    +  intron         hybrid intron (fragment): hybrid between chicken β-actin (CBA) and minute virus of mice (MMV) introns (Gray et al., 2011)
   3402..3532    +  intron         chimeric intron (fragment): chimera between introns from chicken β-actin and rabbit β-globin
   3530..3595    +  CDS            HBB (fragment): HBB_LEPEU - Experimental evidence at protein level: Swiss-Prot protein existence level 1. Involved in oxygen transport from the lung to the various peripheral tissues. From Lepus europaeus (European hare).
   3594..3627    -  protein_bind   lox2272: Cre-mediated recombination occurs in the 8-bp core sequence (GGATACTT). lox2272 sites are compatible with each other, but incompatible with loxP or loxN sites (Lee and Saito, 1988). Cre recombinase
   3690..3723    -  protein_bind   loxP: Cre-mediated recombination occurs in the 8-bp core sequence (GCATACAT). Cre recombinase
   3737..4453    -  CDS            EGFP: the original enhanced GFP (Yang et al., 1996) mammalian codon-optimized
   4475..5341    -  CDS            nop-1: NOP1_NEUCR - Experimental evidence at protein level: Swiss-Prot protein existence level 1. Could facilitate a sensory photoresponse. From Neurospora crassa (strain ATCC 24698 / 74-OR23-1A / CBS 708.71 / DSM 1257 / FGSC 987).
   5430..5463    +  protein_bind   lox2272: Cre-mediated recombination occurs in the 8-bp core sequence (GGATACTT). lox2272 sites are compatible with each other, but incompatible with loxP or loxN sites (Lee and Saito, 1988). Cre recombinase
   5534..5567    +  protein_bind   loxP: Cre-mediated recombination occurs in the 8-bp core sequence (GCATACAT). Cre recombinase
   5585..5609    +  misc_feature   MCS (fragment): pBluescript multiple cloning site
   5609..6197    +  misc_feature   WPRE: woodchuck hepatitis virus posttranscriptional regulatory element
   6240..6361    -  polyA_signal   SV40 poly(A) signal: SV40 polyadenylation signal
   6384..6452    -  CDS            large T antigen (fragment): large T antigen from SV40 (simian virus 40)
   6523..6656    +  repeat_region  AAV2 ITR: inverted terminal repeat of adeno-associated virus serotype 2 inverted
   6650..6706    -  CDS            lacI (fragment): lac repressor; lacI; The lac repressor binds to the lac operator to inhibit transcription in E. coli. This inhibition can be relieved by adding lactose or isopropyl-β-D-thiogalactopyranoside (IPTG).
>Addgene plasmid #58803 | pAAV-CAG-FLEX-Mac-GFP | depositor full sequence | sequence record 91100 | pAAV-CAG-FLEX-Mac-GFP sequence 6707 bps
CTTCCGCTTCCTCGCTCACTGACTCGCTGCGCTCGGTCGTTCGGCTGCGGCGAGCGGTATCAGCTCACTC
AAAGGCGGTAATACGGTTATCCACAGAATCAGGGGATAACGCAGGAAAGAACATGTGAGCAAAAGGCCAG
CAAAAGGCCAGGAACCGTAAAAAGGCCGCGTTGCTGGCGTTTTTCCATAGGCTCCGCCCCCCTGACGAGC
ATCACAAAAATCGACGCTCAAGTCAGAGGTGGCGAAACCCGACAGGACTATAAAGATACCAGGCGTTTCC
CCCTGGAAGCTCCCTCGTGCGCTCTCCTGTTCCGACCCTGCCGCTTACCGGATACCTGTCCGCCTTTCTC
CCTTCGGGAAGCGTGGCGCTTTCTCATAGCTCACGCTGTAGGTATCTCAGTTCGGTGTAGGTCGTTCGCT
CCAAGCTGGGCTGTGTGCACGAACCCCCCGTTCAGCCCGACCGCTGCGCCTTATCCGGTAACTATCGTCT
TGAGTCCAACCCGGTAAGACACGACTTATCGCCACTGGCAGCAGCCACTGGTAACAGGATTAGCAGAGCG
AGGTATGTAGGCGGTGCTACAGAGTTCTTGAAGTGGTGGCCTAACTACGGCTACACTAGAAGAACAGTAT
TTGGTATCTGCGCTCTGCTGAAGCCAGTTACCTTCGGAAAAAGAGTTGGTAGCTCTTGATCCGGCAAACA
AACCACCGCTGGTAGCGGTGGTTTTTTTGTTTGCAAGCAGCAGATTACGCGCAGAAAAAAAGGATCTCAA
GAAGATCCTTTGATCTTTTCTACGGGGTCTGACGCTCAGTGGAACGAAAACTCACGTTAAGGGATTTTGG
TCATGAGATTATCAAAAAGGATCTTCACCTAGATCCTTTTAAATTAAAAATGAAGTTTTAAATCAATCTA
AAGTATATATGAGTAAACTTGGTCTGACAGTTACCAATGCTTAATCAGTGAGGCACCTATCTCAGCGATC
TGTCTATTTCGTTCATCCATAGTTGCCTGACTCCCCGTCGTGTAGATAACTACGATACGGGAGGGCTTAC
CATCTGGCCCCAGTGCTGCAATGATACCGCGAGACCCACGCTCACCGGCTCCAGATTTATCAGCAATAAA
CCAGCCAGCCGGAAGGGCCGAGCGCAGAAGTGGTCCTGCAACTTTATCCGCCTCCATCCAGTCTATTAAT
TGTTGCCGGGAAGCTAGAGTAAGTAGTTCGCCAGTTAATAGTTTGCGCAACGTTGTTGCCATTGCTACAG
GCATCGTGGTGTCACGCTCGTCGTTTGGTATGGCTTCATTCAGCTCCGGTTCCCAACGATCAAGGCGAGT
TACATGATCCCCCATGTTGTGCAAAAAAGCGGTTAGCTCCTTCGGTCCTCCGATCGTTGTCAGAAGTAAG
TTGGCCGCAGTGTTATCACTCATGGTTATGGCAGCACTGCATAATTCTCTTACTGTCATGCCATCCGTAA
GATGCTTTTCTGTGACTGGTGAGTACTCAACCAAGTCATTCTGAGAATAGTGTATGCGGCGACCGAGTTG
CTCTTGCCCGGCGTCAATACGGGATAATACCGCGCCACATAGCAGAACTTTAAAAGTGCTCATCATTGGA
AAACGTTCTTCGGGGCGAAAACTCTCAAGGATCTTACCGCTGTTGAGATCCAGTTCGATGTAACCCACTC
GTGCACCCAACTGATCTTCAGCATCTTTTACTTTCACCAGCGTTTCTGGGTGAGCAAAAACAGGAAGGCA
AAATGCCGCAAAAAAGGGAATAAGGGCGACACGGAAATGTTGAATACTCATACTCTTCCTTTTTCAATAT
TATTGAAGCATTTATCAGGGTTATTGTCTCATGAGCGGATACATATTTGAATGTATTTAGAAAAATAAAC
AAATAGGGGTTCCGCGCACATTTCCCCGAAAAGTGCCACCTAAATTGTAAGCGTTAATATTTTGTTAAAA
TTCGCGTTAAATTTTTGTTAAATCAGCTCATTTTTTAACCAATAGGCCGAAATCGGCAAAATCCCTTATA
AATCAAAAGAATAGACCGAGATAGGGT
[37 nt withheld, positions 2058-2094]
AAAGAACGTGGACTCCAACGTCAAAGG
[49 nt withheld, positions 2122-2170]
T
[91 nt withheld, positions 2172-2262]
G
[124 nt withheld, positions 2264-2387]
CCCATTCGCCATTCAGGCTGCGCAACTGTTGGGAAGGGCGATCGGTGCGGGCCTCTTCGCTATTACGCCA
GCTGCGCGCTCGCTCGCTCACTGAGGCCGCCCGGGCAAAGCCCGGGCGTCGGGCGACCTTTGGTCGCCCG
GCCTCAGTGAGCGAGCGAGCGCGCAGAGAGGGAGTGGCCAACTCCATCACTAGGGGTTCCTTGTAGTTAA
TGATTAACCCGCCATGCTACTTATCTACGTAGCCATGCTCTAGGAAGAGTACCATTGACGTCAATAATGA
CGTATGTTCCCATAGTAACGCCAATAGGGACTTTCCATTGACGTCAATGGGTGGAGTATTTACGGTAAAC
TGCCCACTTGGCAGTACATCAAGTGTATCATATGCCAAGTACGCCCCCTATTGACGTCAATGACGGTAAA
TGGCCCGCCTGGCATTATGCCCAGTACATGACCTTATGGGACTTTCCTACTTGGCAGTACATCTACGTAT
TAGTCATCGCTATTACCATGGTCGAGGTGAGCCCCACGTTCTGCTTCACTCTCCCCATCTCCCCCCCCTC
CCCACCCCCAATTTTGTATTTATTTATTTTTTAATTATTTTGTGCAGCGATGGGGGCGGGGGGGGGGGGG
GGGCGCGCGCCAGGCGGGGCGGGGCGGGGCGAGGGGCGGGGCGGGGCGAGGCGGAGAGGTGCGGCGGCAG
CCAATCAGAGCGGCGCGCTCCGAAAGTTTCCTTTTATGGCGAGGCGGCGGCGGCGGCGGCCCTATAAAAA
GCGAAGCGCGCGGCGGGCGGGAGTCGCTGCGACGCTGCCTTCGCCCCGTGCCCCGCTCCGCCGCCGCCTC
GCGCCGCCCGCCCCGGCTCTGACTGACCGCGTTACTCCCACAGGTGAGCGGGCGGGACGGCCCTTCTCCT
CCGGGCTGTAATTAGCGCTTGGTTTAATGACGGCTTGTTTCTTTTCTGTGGCTGCGTGAAAGCCTTGAGG
GGCTCCGGGAGGGCCCTTTGTGCGGGGGGAGCGGCTCGGGGCTGTCCGCGGGGGGACGGCTGCCTTCGGG
GGGGACGGGGCAGGGCGGGGTTCGGCTTCTGGCGTGTGACCGGCGGCTCTAGAGCCTCTGCTAACCATGT
TCATGCCTTCTTCTTTTTCCTACAGCTCCTGGGCAACGTGCTGGTTATTGTGCTGTCTCATCATTTTGGC
AAAGAATTGGATCCCCATAACTTCGTATAAAGTATCCTATACGAAGTTATATCAAAATAGGAAGACCAAT
GCTTCACCATCGACCCGAATTGCCAAGCATCACCATCGACCCATAACTTCGTATAATGTATGCTATACGA
AGTTATACTAGGGATCCCCTTACTTGTACAGCTCGTCCATGCCGAGAGTGATCCCGGCGGCGGTCACGAA
CTCCAGCAGGACCATGTGATCGCGCTTCTCGTTGGGGTCTTTGCTCAGGGCGGACTGGGTGCTCAGGTAG
TGGTTGTCGGGCAGCAGCACGGGGCCGTCGCCGATGGGGGTGTTCTGCTGGTAGTGGTCGGCGAGCTGCA
CGCTGCCGTCCTCGATGTTGTGGCGGATCTTGAAGTTCACCTTGATGCCGTTCTTCTGCTTGTCGGCCAT
GATATAGACGTTGTGGCTGTTGTAGTTGTACTCCAGCTTGTGCCCCAGGATGTTGCCGTCCTCCTTGAAG
TCGATGCCCTTCAGCTCGATGCGGTTCACCAGGGTGTCGCCCTCGAACTTCACCTCGGCGCGGGTCTTGT
AGTTGCCGTCGTCCTTGAAGAAGATGGTGCGCTCCTGGACGTAGCCTTCGGGCATGGCGGACTTGAAGAA
GTCGTGCTGCTTCATGTGGTCGGGGTAGCGGCTGAAGCACTGCACGCCGTAGGTCAGGGTGGTCACGAGG
GTGGGCCAGGGCACGGGCAGCTTGCCGGTGGTGCAAATGAACTTCAGGGTCAGCTTGCCGTAGGTGGCAT
CGCCCTCGCCCTCGCCGGACACGCTGAACTTGTGGCCGTTTACGTCGCCGTCCAGCTCGACCAGGATGGG
CACCACCCCGGTGAACAGCTCCTCGCCCTTGCTCACTGCTACTACCGGTCGGGCGCCGTCGTCCTCGCCG
ATCCTGATGGCGCCCTCCCTGTTCAGGCCGTTGGCCCAGAAGCCGTTCAGCTCCACGTCGCTCTCCCTCA
GGTTGGCGTGGGTCACCAGCAGCCAAGCTCCGAACACTCCCTTAGCCAGCACGTCCAGCACAGCGTAAGC
GATGATCTCTCCGTCCACTCCGATCTTCCTAGCTCCGTCAGCCAGTCCCCACACGATTGGGTAAGCGGTC
CACAGGATCAGGGTGTAAGCTCCGATGGCCACGAAGAAGCTCCTCAGCTTCTCGCCCTTCACCCTGGCGT
TGGCGCCGCCGTTCAGCACCAGGTGCCACACCACGAAGATGTAGGCGATGCAGGCGATGGTGTACCATCC
CCACTTCTGTGGGGTTCCCTCGCTGCCGAAAGCAGCGAACAGGCCGGTCAGCACCATGATCAGGTCAGCC
ACGATGGCCATGAAGATGTGGGCTCCGCTCATTCCAGCCAGCAGTCCCAGGTCCAGCAGCAGCAGTGGGG
TGGTGATAGCCCAGTCGATGTACCTGGCGTAGTACACCTGTCGGTACACGGTCTCGTAGGTGTCGGGCAC
GTGGTCGTGCTGGGTCCTGATCACGATCTTGTTCAGGGCCACTCCGTGGCCGGTAGCCATAGCGAAGTAG
CTCAGGGCGGCGGTCAGGGTGATGATGGTGGTGATCACGTGGTACAGCCTCCTGTTCACGGGGATCTTCC
AGCTCAGGGCGGTGAAGGCGGCGCTGGCGATCAGCATCAGCACGAACACCACCCACAGGGTCTTGCTGCC
GCTGTCGCCCACGGTCTCGTAGATGGGGGTGTCGGGCAGCACGGTTGGCACGGGGGCCACGTGGGTTGGC
TGGGCGCTCTGGGTAGCGGTTGGCAGTGGGAACAGCTGGCTGGTCTTCATCAGCACCTCCTCGAACTGGT
CCACGATCATGGTGGCGGTACCGAATTCTAGTATAACTTCGTATAGGATACTTTATACGAAGTTATCATT
GGGATTCTTCCTATTTTGATCCAAGCATCACCATCGACCCTCTAGTCCAGATCTCACCATCGACCCATAA
CTTCGTATAGCATACATTATACGAAGTTATGTCCCTCGAAGAGGTTCGAATTCGATATCAAGCTTATCGA
TAATCAACCTCTGGATTACAAAATTTGTGAAAGATTGACTGGTATTCTTAACTATGTTGCTCCTTTTACG
CTATGTGGATACGCTGCTTTAATGCCTTTGTATCATGCTATTGCTTCCCGTATGGCTTTCATTTTCTCCT
CCTTGTATAAATCCTGGTTGCTGTCTCTTTATGAGGAGTTGTGGCCCGTTGTCAGGCAACGTGGCGTGGT
GTGCACTGTGTTTGCTGACGCAACCCCCACTGGTTGGGGCATTGCCACCACCTGTCAGCTCCTTTCCGGG
ACTTTCGCTTTCCCCCTCCCTATTGCCACGGCGGAACTCATCGCCGCCTGCCTTGCCCGCTGCTGGACAG
GGGCTCGGCTGTTGGGCACTGACAATTCCGTGGTGTTGTCGGGGAAATCATCGTCCTTTCCTTGGCTGCT
CGCCTGTGTTGCCACCTGGATTCTGCGCGGGACGTCCTTCTGCTACGTCCCTTCGGCCCTCAATCCAGCG
GACCTTCCTTCCCGCGGCCTGCTGCCGGCTCTGCGGCCTCTTCCGCGTCTTCGCCTTCGCCCTCAGACGA
GTCGGATCTCCCTTTGGGCCGCCTCCCCGCATCGATACCGTCGACCCGGGCGGCCGCTTCGAGCAGACAT
GATAAGATACATTGATGAGTTTGGACAAACCACAACTAGAATGCAGTGAAAAAAATGCTTTATTTGTGAA
ATTTGTGATGCTATTGCTTTATTTGTAACCATTATAAGCTGCAATAAACAAGTTAACAACAACAATTGCA
TTCATTTTATGTTTCAGGTTCAGGGGGAGATGTGGGAGGTTTTTTAAAGCAAGTAAAACCTCTACAAATG
TGGTAAAATCGATAAGGATCTTCCTAGAGCATGGCTACGTAGATAAGTAGCATGGCGGGTTAATCATTAA
CTACAAGGAACCCCTAGTGATGGAGTTGGCCACTCCCTCTCTGCGCGCTCGCTCGCTCACTGAGGCCGGG
CGACCAAAGGTCGCCCGACGCCCGGGCTTTGCCCGGGCGGCCTCAGTGAGCGAGCGAGCGCGCAGCTGCA
TTAATGAATCGGCCAACGCGCGGGGAGAGGCGGTTTGCGTATTGGGCGCT
