LOCUS       Exported 526 bp ds-DNA linear SYN 07-JUN-2021
DEFINITION  AAV-mediated expression of Mac-GFP under the CAG promoter, in
            floxed/reversed (Cre-dependent) manner.
ACCESSION   .
VERSION     .
KEYWORDS    pAAV-CAG-FLEX-Mac-GFP
SOURCE      synthetic DNA construct
  ORGANISM  synthetic DNA construct
REFERENCE   1 (bases 1 to 526)
  AUTHORS   Chow BY, Han X, Dobry AS, Qian X, Chuong AS, Li M, Henninger MA,
            Belfort GM, Lin Y, Monahan PE, Boyden ES
  TITLE     High-performance genetically targetable optical neural silencing by
            light-driven proton pumps.
  JOURNAL   Nature. 2010 Jan 7. 463(7277):98-102.
  PUBMED    20054397
REFERENCE   2 (bases 1 to 526)
  AUTHORS   .
  TITLE     Direct Submission
  JOURNAL   Exported Jun 7, 2021 from SnapGene Server 1.1.58
            http://www.snapgene.com
FEATURES             Location/Qualifiers
     source          1..526
                     /organism="synthetic DNA construct"
                     /mol_type="other DNA"
     primer_bind     29..48
                     /label=pCAG-F
                     /note="Rabbit beta-globin intron, for pCAG plasmids,
                     forward primer"
     protein_bind    complement(83..116)
                     /label=lox2272
                     /bound_moiety="Cre recombinase"
                     /note="Cre-mediated recombination occurs in the 8-bp core
                     sequence (GGATACTT). lox2272 sites are compatible with each
                     other, but incompatible with loxP or loxN sites (Lee and
                     Saito, 1988)."
     protein_bind    complement(179..212)
                     /label=loxP
                     /bound_moiety="Cre recombinase"
                     /note="Cre-mediated recombination occurs in the 8-bp core
                     sequence (GCATACAT)."
     primer_bind     complement(271..292)
                     /label=EGFP-C
                     /note="EGFP, forward primer"
ORIGIN
        1 gccttcttct ttttcctaca gctcctgggc aacgtgctgg ttattgtgct gtctcatcat
       61 tttggcaaag aattggatcc ccataacttc gtataaagta tcctatacga agttatatca
      121 aaataggaag accaatgctt caccatcgac ccgaattgcc aagcatcacc atcgacccat
      181 aacttcgtat aatgtatgct atacgaagtt atactaggga tccccttact tgtacagctc
      241 gtccatgccg agagtgatcc cggcggcggt cacgaactcc agcaggacca tgtgatcgcg
      301 cttctcgttg gggtctttgc tcagggcgga ctgggtgctc aggtagtggt tgtcgggcag
      361 cagcacgggg ccgtcgccga tgggggtgtt ctgctggtag tggtcggcga gctgcacgct
      421 gccgtcctcg atgttgtggc ggatcttgaa gttcaccttg atgccgttct tctgcttgtc
      481 ggccatgata tagacgttgt ggctgttgta gttgtactcc agcttg
//
