>Addgene plasmid #58803 | pAAV-CAG-FLEX-Mac-GFP | addgene partial sequence | sequence record 94178 | GFPGenotRW 5'-AGTCGATGCCCTTCAGCTCGAT-3'
TCCTTGAAGAAGATGGTGCGCTCCTGGACGTAGCCTTCGGGCATGGCGGACTTGAAGAAGTCGTGCTGCT
TCATGTGGTCGGGGTAGCGGCTGAAGCACTGCACGCCGTAGGTCAGGGTGGTCACGAGGGTGGGCCAGGG
CACGGGCAGCTTGCCGGTGGTGCAAATGAACTTCAGGGTCAGCTTGCCGTAGGTGGCATCGCCCTCGCCC
TCGCCGGACACGCTGAACTTGTGGCCGTTTACGTCGCCGTCCAGCTCGACCAGGATGGGCACCACCCCGG
TGAACAGCTCCTCGCCCTTGCTCACTGCTACTACCGGTCGGGCGCCGTCGTCCTCGCCGATCCTGATGGC
GCCCTCCCTGTTCAGGCCGTTGGCCCAGAAGCCGTTCAGCTCCACGTCGCTCTCCCTCAGGTTGGCGTGG
GTCACCAGCAGCCAAGCTCCGAACACTCCCTTAGCCAGCACGTCCAGCACAGCGTAAGCGATGATCTCTC
CGTCCACTCCGATCTTCCTAGCTCCGTCAGCCAGTCCCCACACGATTGGGTAAGCGGTCCACAGGATCAG
GGTGTAAGCTCCGATGGCCACGAAGAAGCTCCTCAGCTTCTCGCCCTTCACCCTGG
