>Addgene plasmid #58803 | pAAV-CAG-FLEX-Mac-GFP | addgene partial sequence | sequence record 133369 | WPRE-R 5'-CATAGCGTAAAAGGAGCAACA-3'
AATTTTGTAATCCAGAGGTTGATTATCGATAAGCTTGATATCGAATTCGAACCTCTTCGAGGGACATAAC
TTCGTATAATGTATGCTATACGAAGTTATGGGTCGATGGTGAGATCTGGACTAGAGGGTCGATGGTGATG
CTTGGATCAAAATAGGAAGAATCCCAATGATAACTTCGTATAAAGTATCCTATACGAAGTTATACTAGAA
TTCGGTACCGCCACCATGATCGTGGACCAGTTCGAGGAGGTGCTGATGAAGACCAGCCAGCTGTTCCCAC
TGCCAACCGCTACCCAGAGCGCCCAGCCAACCCACGTGGCCCCCGTGCCAACCGTGCTGCCCGACACCCC
CATCTACGAGACCGTGGGCGACAGCGGCAGCAAGACCCTGTGGGTGGTGTTCGTGCTGATGCTGATCGCC
AGCGCCGCCTTCACCGCCCTGAGCTGGAAGATCCCCGTGAACAGGAGGCTGTACCACGTGATCACCACCA
TCATCACCCTGACCGCCGCCCTGAGCTACTTCGCTATGGCTACCGGCCACGGAGTGGCCCTGAACAAGAT
CGTGATCAGGACCCAGCACGACCACGTGCCCGACACCTACGAGACCGTGTACCGACAGGTGTACTACGCC
AGGTACATCGACTGGGCTATCACCACCCCACTGCTGCTGCTGGACCTGGGACTGCTGGCTGGAATGAGCG
GAGCCCACATCTTCATGGCCATCGTGGCTGACCTGATCATGGTGCTGACCGGCCTGTTCGCTGCTTTCGG
CAGCGAGGGAACCCCACAGAAGTGGGGATGGTACACCATCGCCTGCATCGCCTACATCTTCGTGGTGTGG
CACCTGGTGCTGAACGGCGGCGCCAACGCCAGGGTGAAGGGCGAGAAGCTGAGGAGCTTCTTCGTGGCCA
TCGGAGCTTACACCCTGATCCTGTGGACCGCTTACCCAATCGTGTGGGGACTGGCTGACGGAGCTAGGAA
GATCGGAGTGGACGGAGAGATCATCGCTTACGCTGTGCTGGACGTGCTGGCTAAGGGAGTGTTCGGAGCT
TGGCTGCTGGTGACCCACGCCAACCTGAGGGAGAGCGACGTGGAGCTGAACGGCTT
